Addgene plasmid #50629: pHIS3p:mTurquoise2-Tub1+3'UTR::HPH
Depositing lab: Wei-Lih Lee. Depositing organization: University of Massachusetts, Amherst. Publication: Improved Plasmids for Fluorescent Protein Tagging of Microtubules in Saccharomyces cerevisiae. Markus SM, Omer S, Baranowski K, Lee WL. Traffic. 2015 Jul;16(7):773-86. doi: 10.1111/tra.12276. Epub 2015 Apr 28. PubMed 25711127.
Backbone
  Vector backbone: pFA6a
  Vector type: Yeast Expression
  Selectable markers: Hygromycin
Growth in bacteria
  Bacterial resistance: Ampicillin, 100 μg/mL
  Growth temperature: 37°C
  Growth strain: DH5alpha
  Copy number: High Copy
Gene/Insert
  Gene/Insert name: mTurquoise2-Tub1 (alt name: mTurquoise2-a-tubulin)
  Species: S. cerevisiae (budding yeast)
  Insert size (bp): 2183
  Promoter: HIS3p
  Tag / fusion protein: mTurquoise2 (N terminal on insert)
  Cloning method: Restriction Enzyme; 5′ cloning site XhoI (destroyed during cloning); 3′ cloning site SalI (not destroyed)
  Sequencing primers: 5′ T7; 3′ SP6
Terms and licenses: Academic/Nonprofit Terms; Industry Terms: Not Available to Industry
How to cite: pHIS3p:mTurquoise2-Tub1+3'UTR::HPH was a gift from Wei-Lih Lee (Addgene plasmid # 50629 ; http://n2t.net/addgene:50629 ; RRID:Addgene_50629)
