[The description below was written by a language model from this plasmid's Addgene catalogue record and pLannotate feature annotations shown in this document.]
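Description:
pHIS3p:mTurquoise2-Tub1+3'UTR::HPH is a yeast expression plasmid built on the pFA6a backbone for labelling microtubules in Saccharomyces cerevisiae with a cyan fluorescent protein. In E. coli it is maintained as a high-copy plasmid through a ColE1/pUC-type origin and selected with ampicillin via the β-lactamase gene. The feature table shows no yeast replication origin or centromere, which suggests the plasmid is meant to be integrated into the yeast genome rather than maintained episomally, although the record does not spell out the integration strategy. Selection in yeast relies on the hphMX6 cassette, which confers hygromycin resistance and lies in the opposite orientation to the tubulin fusion.

The payload is an N-terminal fusion of mTurquoise2, a bright, rapidly maturing monomeric cyan protein derived from Aequorea victoria, to the yeast α-tubulin gene TUB1, driven by the S. cerevisiae HIS3 promoter. There is a gap between the annotated end of mTurquoise2 and the start of the TUB1 match. It may reflect a linker and/or TUB1 sequence left unannotated, such as its first exon and intron, but the record does not say. As the name indicates, native sequence downstream of TUB1 is retained as a 3'UTR. This region extends far enough to include a small fragment annotated as ALO1, presumably flanking genomic sequence carried along with it. T7 and SP6 promoters flank the yeast cassettes and serve as sequencing primer sites. Short rop, lacI and bom fragments are backbone remnants.

The plasmid belongs to a series of improved fluorescent tubulin-tagging vectors and is used for live-cell imaging of spindle and cytoplasmic microtubules. The hygromycin marker and cyan colour allow it to be combined with other markers and fluorophores.
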