Features (pLannotate 1.2.2; 13 found; start..end, strand, type, name):
     88..123     -  CDS            rop (fragment): Rop protein, which maintains plasmids at low copy number; rop
    218..322     +  promoter       AmpR promoter: bla
    323..1183    +  CDS            AmpR: β-lactamase; bla; confers resistance to ampicillin, carbenicillin, and related antibiotics
   1354..1942    +  rep_origin     ori: high-copy-number ColE1/pMB1/pBR322/pUC origin of replication
   2125..2178    +  CDS            lacI (fragment): lac repressor; lacI; The lac repressor binds to the lac operator to inhibit transcription in E. coli. This inhibition can be relieved by adding lactose or isopropyl-β-D-thiogalactopyranoside (IPTG).
   2200..2218    +  promoter       T7 promoter: promoter for bacteriophage T7 RNA polymerase
   2326..3901    -  gene           hphMX6: yeast selectable marker conferring hygromycin resistance
   4009..4195    +  promoter       HIS3 promoter: S. cerevisiae HIS3
   4197..4913    +  CDS            mTurquoise2: mTurquoise2 is a basic (constitutively fluorescent) cyan fluorescent protein published in 2012, derived from Aequorea victoria. It is reported to be a rapidly-maturing monomer with very low acid sensitivity.
   5060..6376    +  CDS            TUB1: TBA1_YEAST - Experimental evidence at protein level: Swiss-Prot protein existence level 1. Tubulin is the major constituent of microtubules. It binds two moles of GTP, one at an exchangeable site on the beta chain and one at a non-exchangeable site on the alpha chain. From Saccharomyces cerevisiae (strain ATCC 204508 / S288c) (Baker's yeast).
   6949..7014    +  CDS            ALO1 (fragment): ALO_YEAST - Experimental evidence at protein level: Swiss-Prot protein existence level 1. Can oxidize L-gulono-1,4-lactone as well as D-arabinono-1,4- lactone and L-galactono-1,4-lactone. From Saccharomyces cerevisiae (strain ATCC 204508 / S288c) (Baker's yeast).
   7038..7056    -  promoter       SP6 promoter: promoter for bacteriophage SP6 RNA polymerase
   7119..7170    -  misc_feature   bom (fragment): basis of mobility region from pBR322
>Addgene plasmid #50629 | pHIS3p:mTurquoise2-Tub1+3'UTR::HPH | depositor full sequence | sequence record 75744 | Full Sequence
AACACCCGCTGACGCGCCCTGACGGGCTTGTCTGCTCCCGGCATCCGCTTACAGACAAGCTGTGACCGTC
TCCGGGAGCTGCATGTGTCAGAGGTTTTCACCGTCATCACCGAAACGCGCGAGACGAAAGGGCCTCGTGA
TACGCCTATTTTTATAGGTTAATGTCATGATAATAATGGTTTCTTAGACGTCAGGTGGCACTTTTCGGGG
AAATGTGCGCGGAACCCCTATTTGTTTATTTTTCTAAATACATTCAAATATGTATCCGCTCATGAGACAA
TAACCCTGATAAATGCTTCAATAATATTGAAAAAGGAAGAGTATGAGTATTCAACATTTCCGTGTCGCCC
TTATTCCCTTTTTTGCGGCATTTTGCCTTCCTGTTTTTGCTCACCCAGAAACGCTGGTGAAAGTAAAAGA
TGCTGAAGATCAGTTGGGTGCACGAGTGGGTTACATCGAACTGGATCTCAACAGCGGTAAGATCCTTGAG
AGTTTTCGCCCCGAAGAACGTTTTCCAATGATGAGCACTTTTAAAGTTCTGCTATGTGGCGCGGTATTAT
CCCGTATTGACGCCGGGCAAGAGCAACTCGGTCGCCGCATACACTATTCTCAGAATGACTTGGTTGAGTA
CTCACCAGTCACAGAAAAGCATCTTACGGATGGCATGACAGTAAGAGAATTATGCAGTGCTGCCATAACC
ATGAGTGATAACACTGCGGCCAACTTACTTCTGACAACGATCGGAGGACCGAAGGAGCTAACCGCTTTTT
TGCACAACATGGGGGATCATGTAACTCGCCTTGATCGTTGGGAACCGGAGCTGAATGAAGCCATACCAAA
CGACGAGCGTGACACCACGATGCCTGTAGCAATGGCAACAACGTTGCGCAAACTATTAACTGGCGAACTA
CTTACTCTAGCTTCCCGGCAACAATTAATAGACTGGATGGAGGCGGATAAAGTTGCAGGACCACTTCTGC
GCTCGGCCCTTCCGGCTGGCTGGTTTATTGCTGATAAATCTGGAGCCGGTGAGCGTGGGTCTCGCGGTAT
CATTGCAGCACTGGGGCCAGATGGTAAGCCCTCCCGTATCGTAGTTATCTACACGACGGGGAGTCAGGCA
ACTATGGATGAACGAAATAGACAGATCGCTGAGATAGGTGCCTCACTGATTAAGCATTGGTAACTGTCAG
ACCAAGTTTACTCATATATACTTTAGATTGATTTAAAACTTCATTTTTAATTTAAAAGGATCTAGGTGAA
GATCCTTTTTGATAATCTCATGACCAAAATCCCTTAACGTGAGTTTTCGTTCCACTGAGCGTCAGACCCC
GTAGAAAAGATCAAAGGATCTTCTTGAGATCCTTTTTTTCTGCGCGTAATCTGCTGCTTGCAAACAAAAA
AACCACCGCTACCAGCGGTGGTTTGTTTGCCGGATCAAGAGCTACCAACTCTTTTTCCGAAGGTAACTGG
CTTCAGCAGAGCGCAGATACCAAATACTGTCCTTCTAGTGTAGCCGTAGTTAGGCCACCACTTCAAGAAC
TCTGTAGCACCGCCTACATACCTCGCTCTGCTAATCCTGTTACCAGTGGCTGCTGCCAGTGGCGATAAGT
CGTGTCTTACCGGGTTGGACTCAAGACGATAGTTACCGGATAAGGCGCAGCGGTCGGGCTGAACGGGGGG
TTCGTGCACACAGCCCAGCTTGGAGCGAACGACCTACACCGAACTGAGATACCTACAGCGTGAGCATTGA
GAAAGCGCCACGCTTCCCGAAGGGAGAAAGGCGGACAGGTATCCGGTAAGCGGCAGGGTCGGAACAGGAG
AGCGCACGAGGGAGCTTCCAGGGGGAAACGCCTGGTATCTTTATAGTCCTGTCGGGTTTCGCCACCTCTG
ACTTGAGCGTCGATTTTTGTGATGCTCGTCAGGGGGGCGGAGCCTATGGAAAAACGCCAGCAACGCGGCC
TTTTTACGGTTCCTGGCCTTTTGCTGGCCTTTTGCTCACATGTTCTTTCCTGCGTTATCCCCTGATTCTG
TGGATAACCGTATTACCGCCTTTGAGTGAGCTGATACCGCTCGCCGCAGCCGAACGACCGAGCGCAGCGA
GTCAGTGAGCGAGGAAGCGGAAGAGCGCCCAATACGCAAACCGCCTCTCCCCGCGCGTTGGCCGATTCAT
TAATGCAGGTTAACCTGGCTTATCGAAATTAATACGACTCACTATAGGGAGACCGGCAGATCCGCGGCCG
CATAGGCCACTAGTGGATCTGATATCATCGATGAATTCGAGCTCGTTTTCGACACTGGATGGCGGCGTTA
GTATCGAATCGACAGCAGTATAGCGACCAGCATTCACATACGATTGACGCATGATATTACTTTCTGCGCA
CTTAACTTCGCATCTGGGCAGATGATGTCGAGGCGAAAAAAAATATAAATCACGCTAACATTTGATTAAA
ATAGAACAACTACAATATAAAAAAACTATACAAATGACAAGTTCTTGAAAACAAGAATCTTTTTATTGTC
AGTACTGATTATTCCTTTGCCCTCGGACGAGTGCTGGGGCGTCGGTTTCCACTATCGGCGAGTACTTCTA
CACAGCCATCGGTCCAGACGGCCGCGCTTCTGCGGGCGATTTGTGTACGCCCGACAGTCCCGGCTCCGGA
TCGGACGATTGCGTCGCATCGACCCTGCGCCCAAGCTGCATCATCGAAATTGCCGTCAACCAAGCTCTGA
TAGAGTTGGTCAAGACCAATGCGGAGCATATACGCCCGGAGCCGCGGCGATCCTGCAAGCTCCGGATGCC
TCCGCTCGAAGTAGCGCGTCTGCTGCTCCATACAAGCCAACCACGGCCTCCAGAAGAAGATGTTGGCGAC
CTCGTATTGGGAATCCCCGAACATCGCCTCGCTCCAGTCAATGACCGCTGTTATGCGGCCATTGTCCGTC
AGGACATTGTTGGAGCCGAAATCCGCGTGCACGAGGTGCCGGACTTCGGGGCAGTCCTCGGCCCAAAGCA
TCAGCTCATCGAGAGCCTGCGCGACGGACGCACTGACGGTGTCGTCCATCACAGTTTGCCAGTGATACAC
ATGGGGATCAGCAATCGCGCATATGAAATCACGCCATGTAGTGTATTGACCGATTCCTTGCGGTCCGAAT
GGGCCGAACCCGCTCGTCTGGCTAAGATCGGCCGCAGCGATCGCATCCATGGCCTCCGCGACCGGCTGCA
GAACAGCGGGCAGTTCGGTTTCAGGCAGGTCTTGCAACGTGACACCCTGTGCACGGCGGGAGATGCAATA
GGTCAGGCTCTCGCTGAATTCCCCAATGTCAAGCACTTCCGGAATCGGGAGCGCGGCCGATGCAAAGTGC
CGATAAACATAACGATCTTTGTAGAAACCATCGGCGCAGCTATTTACCCGCAGGACATATCCACGCCCTC
CTACATCGAAGCTGAAAGCACGAGATTCTTCGCCCTCCGAGAGCTGCATCAGGTCGGAGACGCTGTCGAA
CTTTTCGATCAGAAACTTCTCGACAGACGTCGCGGTGAGTTCAGGCTTTTTACCCATGGTTGTTTATGTT
CGGATGTGATGTGAGAACTGTATCCTAGCAAGATTTTAAAAGGAAGTATATGAAAGAAGAACCTCAGTGG
CAAATCCTAACCTTTTATATTTCTCTACAGGGGCGCGGCGTGGGGACAATTCAACGCGTCTGTGAGGGGA
GCGTTTCCCTGCTCGCAGGTCTGCAGCGAGGAGCCGTAATTTTTGCTTCGCGCCGTGCGGCCATCAAAAT
GTATGGATGCAAATGATTATACATGGGGATGTATGGGCTAAATGTACGGGCGACAGTCACATCATGCCCC
TGAGCTGCGCACGTCAAGACTGTCAAGGAGGGTATTCTGGGCCTCCATGTCGCTGGCCGGGTGACCCGGC
GGGGACGAGGCAAGCTAAACAGATCTGGCGCGCCTTAATTAACCACTAAAGGGAACAAAAGCTGGTACCC
TATTACTCTTGGCCTCCTCTAGTACACTCTATATTTTTTTATGCCTCGGTAATGATTTTCATTTTTTTTT
TCCACCTAGCGGATGACTCTTTTTTTTTCTTAGCGATTGGCATTATCACATAATGAATTATACATTATAT
AAAGTAATGTGATTTCTTCGAAGAATATACTAAAAAATGAGCAGGCAAGATAAACGAAGGCAAAGCATGG
TGAGCAAGGGCGAGGAGCTGTTCACCGGGGTGGTGCCCATCCTGGTCGAGCTGGACGGCGACGTAAACGG
CCACAAGTTCAGCGTGTCCGGCGAGGGCGAGGGCGATGCCACCTACGGCAAGCTGACCCTGAAGTTCATC
TGCACCACCGGCAAGCTGCCCGTGCCCTGGCCCACCCTCGTGACCACCCTGTCCTGGGGCGTGCAGTGCT
TCGCCCGCTACCCCGACCACATGAAGCAGCACGACTTCTTCAAGTCCGCCATGCCCGAAGGCTACGTCCA
GGAGCGCACCATCTTCTTCAAGGACGACGGCAACTACAAGACCCGCGCCGAGGTGAAGTTCGAGGGCGAC
ACCCTGGTGAACCGCATCGAGCTGAAGGGCATCGACTTCAAGGAGGACGGCAACATCCTGGGGCACAAGC
TGGAGTACAACTACTTTAGCGACAACGTCTATATCACCGCCGACAAGCAGAAGAACGGCATCAAGGCCAA
CTTCAAGATCCGCCACAACATCGAGGACGGCGGCGTGCAGCTCGCCGACCACTACCAGCAGAACACCCCC
ATCGGCGACGGCCCCGTGCTGCTGCCCGACAACCACTACCTGAGCACCCAGTCCAAGCTGAGCAAAGACC
CCAACGAGAAGCGCGATCACATGGTCCTGCTGGAGTTCGTGACCGCCGCCGGGATCACTCTCGGCATGGA
CGAGCTGTACAAGGGATCCATGAGAGAAGTTATTAGTATTAATGGTATGTTCGATTTGCCCGTCCAGGCT
AGATCTTTTTTTTGTTAGTTCATTTTGGCGTTTCATCTTTCATTACTAACTTCAACGCAAAATTTTTTTT
TTTTTGATTTCTCTTTACAGTCGGTCAAGCTGGTTGTCAGATTGGTAATGCCTGTTGGGAATTATATTCC
CTTGAGCACGGTATTAAGCCGGATGGACATCTAGAAGATGGCCTTTCAAAGCCGAAGGGAGGAGAAGAGG
GTTTCTCCACGTTTTTCCATGAAACCGGCTACGGTAAGTTCGTTCCAAGGGCTATTTACGTGGATTTAGA
GCCCAACGTTATTGACGAAGTCCGTAACGGTCCTTACAAGGACTTGTTCCATCCAGAACAGTTGATCAGT
GGTAAGGAGGACGCGGCTAATAATTATGCAAGAGGCCATTACACCGTTGGTAGAGAAATTTTGGGCGATG
TTCTGGATAGGATTAGAAAACTGGCAGACCAATGTGATGGGTTACAAGGGTTCTTGTTTACCCATTCTCT
TGGTGGTGGTACTGGTTCCGGTCTAGGGTCCTTACTGTTGGAAGAACTATCCGCTGAATACGGTAAGAAA
TCCAAGCTGGAATTTGCCGTATACCCTGCTCCACAAGTGTCTACTTCTGTGGTTGAGCCTTACAACACAG
TTTTAACTACACATACTACATTGGAACATGCAGATTGTACTTTCATGGTCGATAATGAGGCTATTTACGA
CATGTGCAAAAGAAACTTGGATATCCCAAGACCAAGCTTTGCAAACTTAAACAACCTAATTGCTCAAGTG
GTATCATCTGTTACAGCATCATTGAGATTCGACGGTTCATTAAATGTAGATTTGAACGAATTTCAAACCA
ATTTGGTTCCATATCCAAGAATTCATTTCCCCTTAGTTTCATATTCTCCAGTCTTATCCAAATCAAAGGC
ATTCCATGAGTCCAACTCTGTGTCAGAAATTACAAACGCTTGTTTTGAACCTGGTAACCAGATGGTCAAG
TGTGATCCAAGAGATGGTAAATACATGGCTACTTGTCTGTTATACAGGGGTGATGTGGTAACAAGAGATG
TTCAAAGAGCTGTCGAGCAGGTGAAAAACAAGAAGACCGTCCAATTGGTTGATTGGTGTCCAACTGGTTT
CAAGATCGGTATTTGCTACGAACCTCCAACTGCCACACCAAACTCACAATTGGCCACTGTGGATAGGGCC
GTCTGTATGTTGTCAAATACCACATCCATTGCTGAGGCTTGGAAGAGAATCGATAGAAAATTCGATTTAA
TGTATGCCAAACGTGCTTTCGTCCACTGGTATGTCGGTGAAGGTATGGAAGAAGGTGAATTCACCGAAGC
TAGAGAAGATTTGGCTGCTTTAGAAAGAGATTACATCGAAGTGGGTGCCGACTCATACGCTGAGGAAGAG
GAATTTTAAGGTTCACTCTCGCCCCCAACCTCCTTATCCTTTCTATATTTCAAGTATATTGTAAAAAAAA
AAATTCCCCCTACTGTTATATCTCTTTGGTGATATCTTATCTATAATCTACTTATTATATTTCTCTAATA
TCTATGTACAAAAAATAAAAAAAAAAACCATTCTCCTTCTCTAACCTGCATTTGATGAAAGCTTAGTAAG
TCTCATCGTAGTTGATGGGCCAAAGACATTTGTACTTGTTTCATCAGATTCTTACATCACCCATTTCCAT
GATTATTTCACGGATTTCATTAGTAATTGCATTTTTGTATCCCTAGTTCCTTTTCTCCCGCCTTGCCGTC
GAATTGAAAAAAAAAATGGAAATGAGGACATCTTCCATTGATATCCAGGACAAAGCAAGAGTAGAAGTAA
CTATTAGCAAGGAGAATTCCAAAAATAGTGAACTTCAAGGTAAGCAGATCTATAGTTTCAATATCTGATT
TTCTGCTTTTCAAAACTTAAAATTCATTAGAAGGTAAAACAAGAACCCGTAAAATTAAAGTTACCGATAT
TATCAGGTTTTTCACCCCATGTCTACTATCCCATTTAGAAAGAACTATGTGTTCAAAAACTGGGCCGGTC
GACCTGCAGCGTACGAAGCTTCAGCTGGCGGCCGCGTTCTATAGTGTCACCTAAATCGTATGTGTATGAT
ACATAAGGTTATGTATTAATTGTAGCCGCGTTCTAACGACAATATGTCCATATGGTGCACTCTCAGTACA
ATCTGCTCTGATGCCGCATAGTTAAGCCAGCCCCGACACCCGCC
