>Addgene plasmid #50629 | pHIS3p:mTurquoise2-Tub1+3'UTR::HPH | addgene partial sequence | sequence record 76861 | T7 5'-TAATACGACTCACTATAGGG-3'
CTAGTGGATCTGATATCATCGATGAATTCGAGCTCGTTTTCGACACTGGATGGCGGCGTTAGTATCGAAT
CGACAGCAGTATAGCGACCAGCATTCACATACGATTGACGCATGATATTACTTTCTGCGCACTTAACTTC
GCATCTGGGCAGATGATGTCGAGGCGAAAAAAAATATAAATCACGCTAACATTTGATTAAAATAGAACAA
CTACAATATAAAAAAACTATACAAATGACAAGTTCTTGAAAACAAGAATCTTTTTATTGTCAGTACTGAT
TATTCCTTTGCCCTCGGACGAGTGCTGGGGCGTCGGTTTCCACTATCGGCGAGTACTTCTACACAGCCAT
CGGTCCAGACGGCCGCGCTTCTGCGGGCGATTTGTGTACGCCCGACAGTCCCGGCTCCGGATCGGACGAT
TGCGTCGCATCGACCCTGCGCCCAAGCTGCATCATCGAAATTGCCGTCAACCAAGCTCTGATAGAGTTGG
TCAAGACCAATGCGGAGCATATACGCCCGGAGCCGCGGCGATCCTGCAAGCTCCGGATGCCTCCGCTCGA
AGTAGCGCGTCTGCTGCTCCATACAAGCCAACCACGGCCTCCAGAAGAAGATGTTGGCGACCTCGTATTG
GGAATCCCCGAACATCGCCTCGCTCCAGTCAATGACCGCTGTTATGCGGCCATTGTCCGTCAGGACATTG
TTGGAGCCGAAATCCGCGTGCACGAGGTGCCGGACTTCGGGGCAGTCCTCGGCCCAAAGCATCAGCTCAT
CGAGAGCCTGCGCGACGGACGCACTGACGGTGTCGTCCATCACAGTTTGCCAGTGATACACATGGGGATC
AGCAATCGCGCATATGAAATCACGCCATGTAGTGTATTGACCGATTCCTTGCGGTCCGAATGGGCCGAAC
CCGCTCGTCTGGCTAAGATCGGCCGCAGCGATCGCATCCATGGCCTCCGCGACCG
