>Addgene plasmid #50629 | pHIS3p:mTurquoise2-Tub1+3'UTR::HPH | addgene partial sequence | sequence record 77459 | yTUB1-R 5'-TTGCGTTGAAGTTAGTAATGAAAGA-3'
CTTGTACAGCTCGTCCATGCCGAGAGTGATCCCGGCGGCGGTCACGAACTCCAGCAGGACCATGTGATCG
CGCTTCTCGTTGGGGTCTTTGCTCAGCTTGGACTGGGTGCTCAGGTAGTGGTTGTCGGGCAGCAGCACGG
GGCCGTCGCCGATGGGGGTGTTCTGCTGGTAGTGGTCGGCGAGCTGCACGCCGCCGTCCTCGATGTTGTG
GCGGATCTTGAAGTTGGCCTTGATGCCGTTCTTCTGCTTGTCGGCGGTGATATAGACGTTGTCGCTAAAG
TAGTTGTACTCCAGCTTGTGCCCCAGGATGTTGCCGTCCTCCTTGAAGTCGATGCCCTTCAGCTCGATGC
GGTTCACCAGGGTGTCGCCCTCGAACTTCACCTCGGCGCGGGTCTTGTAGTTGCCGTCGTCCTTGAAGAA
GATGGTGCGCTCCTGGACGTAGCCTTCGGGCATGGCGGACTTGAAGAAGTCGTGCTGCTTCATGTGGTCG
GGGTAGCGGGCGAAGCACTGCACGCCCCAGGACAGGGTGGTCACGAGGGTGGGCCAGGGCACGGGCAGCT
TGCCGGTGGTGCAGATGAACTTCAGGGTCAGCTTGCCGTAGGTGGCATCGCCCTCGCCCTCGCCGGACAC
GCTGAACTTGTGGCCGTTTACGTCGCCGTCCAGCTCGACCAGGATGGGCACCACCCCGGTGAACAGCTCC
TCGCCCTTGCTCACCATGCTTTGCCTTCGTTTATCTTGCCTGCTCATTTTTTAGTATATTCTTCGAAGAA
ATCACATTACTTTATATAATGTATAATTCATTATGTGATAATGCC
