>Addgene plasmid #50629 | pHIS3p:mTurquoise2-Tub1+3'UTR::HPH | addgene partial sequence | sequence record 78069 | Sp6
ACGCTGCAGGTCGACCGGCCCAGTTTTTGAACACATAGTTCTTTCTAAATGGGATAGTAGACATGGGGTG
AAAAACCTGATAATATCGGTAACTTTAATTTTACGGGTTCTTGTTTTACCTTCTAATGAATTTTAAGTTT
TGAAAAGCAGAAAATCAGATATTGAAACTATAGATCTGCTTACCTTGAAGTTCACTATTTTTGGAATTCT
CCTTGCTAATAGTTACTTCTACTCTTGCTTTGTCCTGGATATCAATGGAAGATGTCCTCATTTCCATTTT
TTTTTTCAATTCGACGGCAAGGCGGGAGAAAAGGAACTAGGGATACAAAAATGCAATTACTAATGAAATC
CGTGAAATAATCATGGAAATGGGTGATGTAAGAATCTGATGAAACAAGTACAAATGTCTTTGGCCCATCA
ACTACGATGAGACTTACTAAGCTTTCATCAAATGCAGGTTAGAGAAGGAGAATGGTTTTTTTTTTTATTT
TTTGTACATAGATATTAGAGAAATATAATAAGTAGATTATAGATAAGATATCACCAAAGAGATATAACAG
TAGGGGGAATTTTTTTTTTTACAATATACTTGAAATATAGAAAGGATAAGGAGGTTGGGGGCGAGAGTGA
ACCTTAAAATTCCTCTTCCTCAGCGTATGAGTCGGCACCCACTTCGATGTAATCTCTTTCTAAAGCAGCC
AAATCTTCTCTAGCTTCGGTGAATTCACCTTCTTCCATACCTTCACCGACATACCAGTGGACGAAAGCAC
GTTTGGCATACATTAAATCGAATTTTCTATCGATTCTCTTCCAAGCCTCAGCAATGGATGTGGTATTTGA
CAACATACAGACGGCCCTATCCACAGTGGCCAATTGTGAGTTTGGTGTGGCAGTTGGAGGTTCGTA
